Addgene plasmid #47609: EGFPN3-hMyoX
Purpose: Expression of EGFPN3-hMyoX in mammalian cells
Depositing lab: Emanuel Strehler. Depositing organization: Mayo Foundation for Medical Education and Research.
Backbone
  Vector backbone: EGFPN3
  Backbone manufacturer: Clontech
  Backbone size w/o insert (bp): 4700
  Modifications to backbone: The KpnI-BglII fragment containing hMyoX was inserted into the KpnI-BamHI sites of the pEGFP-N3 vector. This cloning strategy destroyed the BglII and BamHI sites.
  Vector type: Mammalian Expression
Growth in bacteria
  Bacterial resistance: Kanamycin, 50 μg/mL
  Growth temperature: 37°C
  Growth strain: DH5alpha
  Copy number: High Copy
Gene/Insert
  Gene/Insert name: MyoX (alt names: MYO10; myosin X)
  Species: H. sapiens (human)
  Mutation: Q680R
  GenBank ID: AF234532.1
  Entrez Gene: MYO10 (a.k.a. MyoX)
  Promoter: CMV
  Tag / fusion protein: EGFP (C terminal on backbone)
  Cloning method: Restriction Enzyme; 5′ cloning site KpnI (not destroyed); 3′ cloning site BglII (destroyed during cloning)
  Sequencing primers: 5′ CMV-F; 3′ EGFP-N
Terms and licenses: Academic/Nonprofit Terms; Industry Terms: Not Available to Industry
How to cite: EGFPN3-hMyoX was a gift from Emanuel Strehler (Addgene plasmid # 47609 ; http://n2t.net/addgene:47609 ; RRID:Addgene_47609)
