[The description below was written by a language model from this plasmid's Addgene catalogue record and pLannotate feature annotations shown in this document.]
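Description:
EGFPN3-hMyoX is a mammalian expression plasmid built on the Clontech pEGFP-N3 backbone, carrying human myosin X (MYO10, MyoX) fused at its C terminus to EGFP. The sequenced construct is about 10.9 kb. The myosin X fragment was inserted as a KpnI–BglII piece into the KpnI and BamHI sites of the vector's multiple cloning site. This left KpnI intact at the 5′ junction and destroyed both BglII and BamHI at the 3′ junction. The roughly 6.2 kb MYO10 open reading frame sits directly downstream of the human cytomegalovirus immediate early enhancer and promoter. EGFP follows it a short distance downstream, and an SV40 polyadenylation signal terminates the transcript. The record notes a Q680R substitution in the insert relative to the reference sequence, but does not say whether this change was intended or has any functional effect.

In bacteria the plasmid replicates from a high-copy ColE1/pUC-type origin and is selected with kanamycin. The same Tn5 aminoglycoside phosphotransferase gene (NeoR/KanR) is preceded by a bacterial promoter and the SV40 enhancer/early promoter and followed by an HSV TK polyadenylation signal, so it can also give G418 selection of stably transfected mammalian cells. An f1 origin is present for single-stranded DNA production. The short large T antigen and ble fragments in the annotation appear to be residual backbone sequences rather than functional genes.

The stated purpose is expression of the EGFP-tagged protein in mammalian cells. The fluorescent tag allows the localisation and behaviour of myosin X, an unconventional myosin associated with filopodia formation, to be followed by microscopy.
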