Features (pLannotate 1.2.2; 14 found; start..end, strand, type, name):
     61..364     +  enhancer       CMV enhancer: human cytomegalovirus immediate early enhancer
    365..568     +  promoter       CMV promoter: human cytomegalovirus (CMV) immediate early promoter
    591..650     +  misc_feature   MCS (fragment): multiple cloning site
    651..6824    +  CDS            MYO10: MYO10_HUMAN - Also known as KIAA0799. Experimental evidence at protein level: Swiss-Prot protein existence level 1. [Isoform Headless]: Functions as a dominant-negative regulator of isoform 1, suppressing its filopodia-inducing and axon outgrowth-promoting activities. In hippocampal neurons, it increases VASP retention in spine heads to induce spine formation and spine head expansion (By similarity). From Homo sapiens (Human).
   6840..7559    +  CDS            EGFP: the original enhanced GFP (Yang et al., 1996) mammalian codon-optimized
   7576..7659    +  CDS            large T antigen (fragment): large T antigen from SV40 (simian virus 40)
   7682..7803    +  polyA_signal   SV40 poly(A) signal: SV40 polyadenylation signal
   7837..8265    -  rep_origin     f1 ori (sequence partly withheld): f1 bacteriophage origin of replication; arrow indicates direction of (+) strand synthesis
   8292..8396    +  promoter       AmpR promoter: bla
   8398..8755    +  promoter       SV40 promoter: SV40 enhancer and early promoter
   8790..9584    +  CDS            NeoR/KanR: aminoglycoside phosphotransferase from Tn5; aph(3')-II (or nptII); confers resistance to neomycin, kanamycin, and G418 (Geneticin®)
   9605..9757    +  CDS            ble (fragment): BLE_KLEPN - Experimental evidence at protein level: Swiss-Prot protein existence level 1. Binding protein with a strong affinity to the bleomycin family of antibiotics. Binds to CL990; an antimitotic-antibiotic compound. From Klebsiella pneumoniae.
   9816..9863    +  polyA_signal   HSV TK poly(A) signal: herpes simplex virus thymidine kinase polyadenylation signal (Cole and Stacy, 1985)
  10192..10780   +  rep_origin     ori: high-copy-number ColE1/pMB1/pBR322/pUC origin of replication
>Addgene plasmid #47609 | EGFPN3-hMyoX | addgene full sequence | sequence record 225524 | Addgene NGS Result
TAGTTATTAATAGTAATCAATTACGGGGTCATTAGTTCATAGCCCATATATGGAGTTCCGCGTTACATAA
CTTACGGTAAATGGCCCGCCTGGCTGACCGCCCAACGACCCCCGCCCATTGACGTCAATAATGACGTATG
TTCCCATAGTAACGCCAATAGGGACTTTCCATTGACGTCAATGGGTGGAGTATTTACGGTAAACTGCCCA
CTTGGCAGTACATCAAGTGTATCATATGCCAAGTACGCCCCCTATTGACGTCAATGACGGTAAATGGCCC
GCCTGGCATTATGCCCAGTACATGACCTTATGGGACTTTCCTACTTGGCAGTACATCTACGTATTAGTCA
TCGCTATTACCATGGTGATGCGGTTTTGGCAGTACATCAATGGGCGTGGATAGCGGTTTGACTCACGGGG
ATTTCCAAGTCTCCACCCCATTGACGTCAATGGGAGTTTGTTTTGGCACCAAAATCAACGGGACTTTCCA
AAATGTCGTAACAACTCCGCCCCATTGACGCAAATGGGCGGTAGGCGTGTACGGTGGGAGGTCTATATAA
GCAGAGCTGGTTTAGTGAACCGTCAGATCCGCTAGCGCTACCGGACTCAGATCTCGAGCTCAAGCTTCGA
ATTCTGCAGTCGACGGTACCATGGATAACTTCTTCACCGAGGGAACACGGGTCTGGCTGAGAGAAAATGG
CCAGCATTTTCCAAGTACTGTAAATTCCTGTGCAGAAGGCATCGTCGTCTTCCGGACAGACTATGGTCAG
GTATTCACTTACAAGCAGAGCACAATTACCCACCAGAAGGTGACTGCTATGCACCCCACGAACGAGGAGG
GCGTGGATGACATGGCGTCCTTGACAGAGCTCCATGGCGGCTCCATCATGTATAACTTATTCCAGCGGTA
TAAGAGAAATCAAATATATACCTACATCGGCTCCATCCTGGCCTCCGTGAACCCCTACCAGCCCATCGCC
GGGCTGTACGAGCCTGCCACCATGGAGCAGTACAGCCGGCGCCACCTGGGCGAGCTGCCCCCGCACATCT
TCGCCATCGCCAACGAGTGCTACCGCTGCCTGTGGAAGCGCTACGACAACCAGTGCATCCTCATCAGTGG
TGAAAGTGGGGCAGGTAAAACCGAAAGCACTAAATTGATCCTCAAGTTTCTGTCAGTCATCAGTCAACAG
TCTTTGGAATTGTCCTTAAAGGAGAAGACATCCTGTGTTGAACGAGCTATTCTTGAAAGCAGCCCCATCA
TGGAAGCTTTCGGCAATGCGAAGACCGTGTACAACAACAACTCTAGTCGCTTTGGGAAGTTTGTTCAGCT
GAACATCTGTCAGAAAGGAAATATTCAGGGCGGGAGAATTGTAGATTATTTATTAGAAAAAAACCGAGTA
GTAAGGCAAAATCCCGGGGAAAGGAATTATCACATATTTTATGCACTGCTGGCAGGGCTGGAACATGAAG
AAAGAGAAGAATTTTATTTATCTACGCCAGAAAACTACCACTACTTGAATCAGTCTGGATGTGTAGAAGA
CAAGACAATCAGTGACCAGGAATCCTTTAGGGAAGTTATTACGGCAATGGACGTGATGCAGTTCAGCAAG
GAGGAAGTTCGGGAAGTGTCGAGGCTGCTTGCTGGTATACTGCATCTTGGGAACATAGAATTTATCACTG
CTGGTGGGGCACAGGTTTCCTTCAAAACAGCTTTGGGCAGATCTGCGGAGTTACTTGGGCTGGACCCAAC
ACAGCTCACAGATGCTTTGACCCAGAGATCAATGTTCCTCAGGGGAGAAGAGATCCTCACGCCTCTCAAT
GTTCAACAGGCAGTAGACAGCAGGGACTCCCTGGCCATGGCTCTGTATGCGTGCTGCTTTGAGTGGGTAA
TCAAGAAGATCAACAGCAGGATCAAAGGCAATGAGGACTTCAAGTCTATTGGCATCCTCGACATCTTTGG
ATTTGAAAACTTTGAGGTTAATCACTTTGAACAGTTCAATATAAACTATGCAAACGAGAAACTTCAGGAG
TACTTCAACAAGCATATTTTTTCTTTAGAACAACTAGAATATAGCCGGGAAGGATTAGTGTGGGAAGATA
TTGACTGGATAGACAATGGAGAATGCCTGGACTTGATTGAGAAGAAACTTGGCCTCCTAGCCCTTATCAA
TGAAGAAAGCCATTTTCCTCAAGCCACAGACAGCACCTTATTGGAGAAGCTACACAGTCAGCATGCGAAT
AACCACTTTTATGTGAAGCCCAGAGTTGCAGTTAACAATTTTGGAGTGAAGCACTATGCTGGAGAGGTGC
AATATGATGTCCGAGGTATCTTGGAGAAGAACAGAGATACATTTCGAGATGACCTTCTCAATTTGCTAAG
AGAAAGCCGATTTGACTTTATCTACGATCTTTTTGAACATGTTTCAAGCCGCAACAACCAGGATACCTTG
AAATGTGGAAGCAAACATCGGCGGCCTACAGTCAGCTCACAGTTCAAGGACTCACTGCATTCCTTAATGG
CAACGCTAAGCTCCTCTAATCCTTTCTTTGTTCGCTGTATCAAGCCAAACATGCAGAAGATGCCAGACCA
GTTTGACCAGGCGGTTGTGCTGAACCAGCTGCGGTACTCAGGGATGCTGGAGACTGTGAGAATCCGCAAA
GCTGGGTATGCGGTCCGAAGACCCTTTCGGGACTTTTACAAAAGGTATAAAGTGCTGATGAGGAATCTGG
CTCTGCCTGAGGACGTCCGAGGGAAGTGCACGAGCCTGCTGCAGCTCTATGATGCCTCCAACAGCGAGTG
GCAGCTGGGGAAGACCAAGGTCTTTCTTCGAGAATCCTTGGAACAGAAACTGGAGAAGCGGAGGGAAGAG
GAAGTGAGCCACGCGGCCATGGTGATTCGGGCCCATGTCTTGGGCTTCTTAGCACGAAAACAATACAGAA
AGGTCCTTTATTGTGTGGTGATAATACAGAAGAATTACAGAGCATTCCTTCTGAGGAGGAGATTTTTGCA
CCTGAAAAAGGCAGCCATAGTTTTCCAGAAGCAACTCAGAGGTCAGATTGCTCGGAGAGTTTACAGACAA
TTGCTGGCAGAGAAAAGGGAGCAAGAAGAAAAGAAGAAACAGGAAGAGGAAGAAAAGAAGAAACGGGAGG
AAGAAGAAAGAGAAAGAGAGAGAGAGCGAAGAGAAGCCGAGCTCCGCGCCCAGCAGGAAGAAGAAACGAG
GAAGCAGCAAGAACTCGAAGCCTTGCAGAAGAGCCAGAAGGAAGCTGAACTGACCCGTGAACTGGAGAAA
CAGAAGGAAAATAAGCAGGTGGAAGAGATCCTCCGTCTGGAGAAAGAAATCGAGGACCTGCAGCGCATGA
AGGAGCAGCAGGAGCTGTCGCTGACCGAGGCTTCCCTGCAGAAGCTGCAGGAGCGGCGGGACCAGGAGCT
CCGCAGGCTGGAGGAGGAAGCGTGCAGGGCGGCCCAGGAGTTCCTCGAGTCCCTCAATTTCGACGAGATC
GACGAGTGTGTCCGGAATATCGAGCGGTCCCTGTCGGTGGGAAGCGAATTTTCCAGCGAGCTGGCTGAGA
GCGCATGCGAGGAGAAGCCCAACTTCAACTTCAGCCAGCCCTACCCAGAGGAGGAGGTCGATGAGGGCTT
CGAAGCCGACGACGACGCCTTCAAGGACTCCCCCAACCCCAGCGAGCACGGCCACTCAGACCAGCGAACA
AGTGGCATCCGGACCAGCGATGACTCTTCAGAGGAGGACCCATACATGAACGACACGGTGGTGCCCACCA
GCCCCAGTGCGGACAGCACGGTGCTGCTCGCCCCATCAGTGCAGGACTCCGGGAGCCTACACAACTCCTC
CAGCGGCGAGTCCACCTACTGCATGCCCCAGAACGCTGGGGACTTGCCCTCCCCAGACGGCGACTACGAC
TACGACCAGGATGACTATGAGGACGGTGCCATCACTTCCGGCAGCAGCGTGACCTTCTCCAACTCCTACG
GCAGCCAGTGGTCCCCCGACTACCGCTGCTCTGTGGGGACCTACAACAGCTCGGGTGCCTACCGGTTCAG
CTCTGAGGGGGCGCAGTCCTCGTTTGAAGATAGTGAAGAGGACTTTGATTCCAGGTTTGATACAGATGAT
GAGCTTTCATACCGGCGTGACTCTGTGTACAGCTGTGTCACTCTGCCGTATTTCCACAGCTTTCTGTACA
TGAAAGGTGGCCTGATGAACTCTTGGAAACGCCGCTGGTGCGTCCTCAAGGATGAAACCTTCTTGTGGTT
CCGCTCCAAGCAGGAGGCCCTCAAGCAAGGCTGGCTCCACAAAAAAGGGGGGGGCTCCTCCACGCTGTCC
AGGAGAAATTGGAAGAAGCGCTGGTTTGTCCTCCGCCAGTCCAAGCTGATGTACTTTGAAAACGACAGCG
AGGAGAAGCTCAAGGGCACCGTAGAAGTGCGAACGGCAAAAGAGATCATAGATAACACCACCAAGGAGAA
TGGGATCGACATCATTATGGCCGATAGGACTTTCCACCTGATTGCAGAGTCCCCAGAAGATGCCAGCCAG
TGGTTCAGCGTGCTGAGTCAGGTCCACGCGTCCACGGACCAGGAGATCCAGGAGATGCATGATGAGCAGG
CAAACCCACAGAATGCTGTGGGCACCTTGGATGTGGGGCTGATTGATTCTGTGTGTGCCTCTGACAGCCC
TGATAGACCCAACTCGTTTGTGATCATCACGGCCAACCGGGTGCTGCACTGCAACGCCGACACGCCGGAG
GAGATGCACCACTGGATAACCCTGCTGCAGAGGTCCAAAGGGGACACCAGAGTGGAGGGCCAGGAATTCA
TCGTGAGAGGATGGTTGCACAAAGAGGTGAAGAACAGTCCGAAGATGTCTTCACTGAAACTGAAGAAACG
GTGGTTTGTACTCACCCACAATTCCCTGGATTACTACAAGAGTTCAGAGAAGAACGCGCTCAAACTGGGG
ACCCTGGTCCTCAACAGCCTCTGCTCTGTCGTCCCCCCAGATGAGAAGATATTCAAAGAGACAGGCTACT
GGAACGTCACCGTGTACGGGCGCAAGCACTGTTACCGGCTCTACACCAAGCTGCTCAACGAGGCCACCCG
GTGGTCCAGTGCCATTCAAAACGTGACTGACACCAAGGCCCCGATCGACACCCCCACCCAGCAGCTGATT
CAAGATATCAAGGAGAACTGCCTGAACTCGGATGTGGTGGAACAGATTTACAAGCGGAACCCGATCCTTC
GATACACCCATCACCCCTTGCACTCCCCGCTCCTGCCCCTTCCGTATGGGGACATAAATCTCAACTTGCT
CAAAGACAAAGGCTATACCACCCTTCAGGATGAGGCCATCAAGATATTCAATTCCCTGCAGCAACTGGAG
TCCATGTCTGACCCAATTCCAATAATCCAGGGCATCCTACAGACAGGGCATGACCTGCGACCTCTGCGGG
ACGAGCTGTACTGCCAGCTTATCAAACAGACCAACAAAGTGCCCCACCCCGGCAGTGTGGGCAACCTGTA
CAGCTGGCAGATCCTGACATGCCTGAGCTGCACCTTCCTGCCGAGTCGAGGGATTCTCAAGTATCTCAAG
TTCCATCTGAAAAGGATACGGGAACAGTTTCCAGGAACCGAGATGGAAAAATACGCTCTCTTCACTTACG
AATCTCTTAAGAAAACCAAATGCCGAGAGTTTGTGCCTTCCCGAGATGAAATAGAAGCTCTGATCCACAG
GCAGGAAATGACATCCACGGTCTATTGCCATGGCGGCGGCTCCTGCAAGATCACCATCAACTCCCACACC
ACTGCTGGGGAGGTGGTGGAGAAGCTGATCCGAGGCCTGGCCATGGAGGACAGCAGGAACATGTTTGCTT
TGTTTGAATACAACGGCCACGTCGACAAAGCCATTGAAAGTCGAACCGTCGTAGCTGATGTCTTAGCCAA
GTTTGAAAAGCTGGCTGCCACATCCGAGGTTGGGGACCTGCCATGGAAATTCTACTTCAAACTTTACTGC
TTCCTGGACACAGACAACGTGCCAAAAGACAGTGTGGAGTTTGCATTTATGTTTGAACAGGCCCACGAAG
CGGTTATCCATGGCCACCATCCAGCCCCGGAAGAAAACCTCCAGGTTCTTGCTGCCCTGCGACTCCAGTA
TCTGCAGGGGGATTATACTCTGCACGCTGCCATCCCACCTCTCGAAGAGGTTTATTCCCTGCAGAGACTC
AAGGCCCGCATCAGCCAGTCAACCAAAACCTTCACCCCTTGTGAACGGCTGGAGAAGAGGCGGACGAGCT
TCCTAGAGGGGACCCTGAGGCGGAGCTTCCGGACAGGATCCGTGGTCCGGCAGAAGGTCGAGGAGGAGCA
GATGCTGGACATGTGGATTAAGGAAGAAGTCTCCTCTGCTCGAGCCAGTATCATTGACAAGTGGAGGAAA
TTTCAGGGAATGAACCAGGAACAGGCCATGGCCAAGTACATGGCCTTGATCAAGGAGTGGCCTGGCTATG
GCTCGACGCTGTTTGATGTGGAGTGCAAGGAAGGTGGCTTCCCTCAGGAACTCTGGTTGGGTGTCAGCGC
GGACGCCGTCTCCGTCTACAAGCGTGGAGAGGGAAGACCACTGGAAGTCTTCCAGTATGAACACATCCTC
TCTTTTGGGGCACCCCTGGCGAATACGTATAAGATCGTGGTCGATGAGAGGGAGCTGCTCTTTGAAACCA
GTGAGGTGGTGGATGTGGCCAAGCTCATGAAAGCCTACATCAGCATGATCGTGAAGAAGCGCTACAGCAC
GACACGCTCCGCCAGCAGCCAGGGCAGCTCCAGGAGATCCATCGCCACCATGGTGAGCAAGGGCGAGGAG
CTGTTCACCGGGGTGGTGCCCATCCTGGTCGAGCTGGACGGCGACGTAAACGGCCACAAGTTCAGCGTGT
CCGGCGAGGGCGAGGGCGATGCCACCTACGGCAAGCTGACCCTGAAGTTCATCTGCACCACCGGCAAGCT
GCCCGTGCCCTGGCCCACCCTCGTGACCACCCTGACCTACGGCGTGCAGTGCTTCAGCCGCTACCCCGAC
CACATGAAGCAGCACGACTTCTTCAAGTCCGCCATGCCCGAAGGCTACGTCCAGGAGCGCACCATCTTCT
TCAAGGACGACGGCAACTACAAGACCCGCGCCGAGGTGAAGTTCGAGGGCGACACCCTGGTGAACCGCAT
CGAGCTGAAGGGCATCGACTTCAAGGAGGACGGCAACATCCTGGGGCACAAGCTGGAGTACAACTACAAC
AGCCACAACGTCTATATCATGGCCGACAAGCAGAAGAACGGCATCAAGGTGAACTTCAAGATCCGCCACA
ACATCGAGGACGGCAGCGTGCAGCTCGCCGACCACTACCAGCAGAACACCCCCATCGGCGACGGCCCCGT
GCTGCTGCCCGACAACCACTACCTGAGCACCCAGTCCGCCCTGAGCAAAGACCCCAACGAGAAGCGCGAT
CACATGGTCCTGCTGGAGTTCGTGACCGCCGCCGGGATCACTCTCGGCATGGACGAGCTGTACAAGTAAA
GCGGCCGCGACTCTAGATCATAATCAGCCATACCACATTTGTAGAGGTTTTACTTGCTTTAAAAAACCTC
CCACACCTCCCCCTGAACCTGAAACATAAAATGAATGCAATTGTTGTTGTTAACTTGTTTATTGCAGCTT
ATAATGGTTACAAATAAAGCAATAGCATCACAAATTTCACAAATAAAGCATTTTTTTCACTGCATTCTAG
TTGTGGTTTGTCCAAACTCATCAATGTATCTTAAGGCGTAAATTGTAAGCGTTAATATTTTGTTAAAATT
CGCGTTAAATTTTTGTTAAATCAGCTCATTTTTTAACCAATAGGCCGAAATCGGCAAAATCCCTTATAAA
TCAAAAGAATAGACCGAGATAGGGT
[37 nt withheld, positions 7936-7972]
AAAGAACGTGGACTCCAACGTCAAAGG
[49 nt withheld, positions 8000-8048]
T
[91 nt withheld, positions 8050-8140]
G
[124 nt withheld, positions 8142-8265]
CAGGTGGCACTTTTCGGGGAAATGTGCGCGGAACCCCTATTTGTTTATTTTTCTAAATACATTCAAATAT
GTATCCGCTCATGAGACAATAACCCTGATAAATGCTTCAATAATATTGAAAAAGGAAGAGTCCTGAGGCG
GAAAGAACCAGCTGTGGAATGTGTGTCAGTTAGGGTGTGGAAAGTCCCCAGGCTCCCCAGCAGGCAGAAG
TATGCAAAGCATGCATCTCAATTAGTCAGCAACCAGGTGTGGAAAGTCCCCAGGCTCCCCAGCAGGCAGA
AGTATGCAAAGCATGCATCTCAATTAGTCAGCAACCATAGTCCCGCCCCTAACTCCGCCCATCCCGCCCC
TAACTCCGCCCAGTTCCGCCCATTCTCCGCCCCATGGCTGACTAATTTTTTTTATTTATGCAGAGGCCGA
GGCCGCCTCGGCCTCTGAGCTATTCCAGAAGTAGTGAGGAGGCTTTTTTGGAGGCCTAGGCTTTTGCAAA
GATCGATCAAGAGACAGGATGAGGATCGTTTCGCATGATTGAACAAGATGGATTGCACGCAGGTTCTCCG
GCCGCTTGGGTGGAGAGGCTATTCGGCTATGACTGGGCACAACAGACAATCGGCTGCTCTGATGCCGCCG
TGTTCCGGCTGTCAGCGCAGGGGCGCCCGGTTCTTTTTGTCAAGACCGACCTGTCCGGTGCCCTGAATGA
ACTGCAAGACGAGGCAGCGCGGCTATCGTGGCTGGCCACGACGGGCGTTCCTTGCGCAGCTGTGCTCGAC
GTTGTCACTGAAGCGGGAAGGGACTGGCTGCTATTGGGCGAAGTGCCGGGGCAGGATCTCCTGTCATCTC
ACCTTGCTCCTGCCGAGAAAGTATCCATCATGGCTGATGCAATGCGGCGGCTGCATACGCTTGATCCGGC
TACCTGCCCATTCGACCACCAAGCGAAACATCGCATCGAGCGAGCACGTACTCGGATGGAAGCCGGTCTT
GTCGATCAGGATGATCTGGACGAAGAGCATCAGGGGCTCGCGCCAGCCGAACTGTTCGCCAGGCTCAAGG
CGAGCATGCCCGACGGCGAGGATCTCGTCGTGACCCATGGCGATGCCTGCTTGCCGAATATCATGGTGGA
AAATGGCCGCTTTTCTGGATTCATCGACTGTGGCCGGCTGGGTGTGGCGGACCGCTATCAGGACATAGCG
TTGGCTACCCGTGATATTGCTGAAGAGCTTGGCGGCGAATGGGCTGACCGCTTCCTCGTGCTTTACGGTA
TCGCCGCTCCCGATTCGCAGCGCATCGCCTTCTATCGCCTTCTTGACGAGTTCTTCTGAGCGGGACTCTG
GGGTTCGAAATGACCGACCAAGCGACGCCCAACCTGCCATCACGAGATTTCGATTCCACCGCCGCCTTCT
ATGAAAGGTTGGGCTTCGGAATCGTTTTCCGGGACGCCGGCTGGATGATCCTCCAGCGCGGGGATCTCAT
GCTGGAGTTCTTCGCCCACCCTAGGGGGAGGCTAACTGAAACACGGAAGGAGACAATACCGGAAGGAACC
CGCGCTATGACGGCAATAAAAAGACAGAATAAAACGCACGGTGTTGGGTCGTTTGTTCATAAACGCGGGG
TTCGGTCCCAGGGCTGGCACTCTGTCGATACCCCACCGAGACCCCATTGGGGCCAATACGCCCGCGTTTC
TTCCTTTTCCCCACCCCACCCCCCAAGTTCGGGTGAAGGCCCAGGGCTCGCAGCCAACGTCGGGGCGGCA
GGCCCTGCCATAGCCTCAGGTTACTCATATATACTTTAGATTGATTTAAAACTTCATTTTTAATTTAAAA
GGATCTAGGTGAAGATCCTTTTTGATAATCTCATGACCAAAATCCCTTAACGTGAGTTTTCGTTCCACTG
AGCGTCAGACCCCGTAGAAAAGATCAAAGGATCTTCTTGAGATCCTTTTTTTCTGCGCGTAATCTGCTGC
TTGCAAACAAAAAAACCACCGCTACCAGCGGTGGTTTGTTTGCCGGATCAAGAGCTACCAACTCTTTTTC
CGAAGGTAACTGGCTTCAGCAGAGCGCAGATACCAAATACTGTTCTTCTAGTGTAGCCGTAGTTAGGCCA
CCACTTCAAGAACTCTGTAGCACCGCCTACATACCTCGCTCTGCTAATCCTGTTACCAGTGGCTGCTGCC
AGTGGCGATAAGTCGTGTCTTACCGGGTTGGACTCAAGACGATAGTTACCGGATAAGGCGCAGCGGTCGG
GCTGAACGGGGGGTTCGTGCACACAGCCCAGCTTGGAGCGAACGACCTACACCGAACTGAGATACCTACA
GCGTGAGCTATGAGAAAGCGCCACGCTTCCCGAAGGGAGAAAGGCGGACAGGTATCCGGTAAGCGGCAGG
GTCGGAACAGGAGAGCGCACGAGGGAGCTTCCAGGGGGAAACGCCTGGTATCTTTATAGTCCTGTCGGGT
TTCGCCACCTCTGACTTGAGCGTCGATTTTTGTGATGCTCGTCAGGGGGGCGGAGCCTATGGAAAAACGC
CAGCAACGCGGCCTTTTTACGGTTCCTGGCCTTTTGCTGGCCTTTTGCTCACATGTTCTTTCCTGCGTTA
TCCCCTGATTCTGTGGATAACCGTATTACCGCCATGCAT
