>Addgene plasmid #47609 | EGFPN3-hMyoX | addgene partial sequence | sequence record 69561 | EGFP-N 5'-CGTCGCCGTCCAGCTCGACCAG-3'
ACCATGGTGGCGATGGATCTCCTGGAGCTGCCCTGGCTGCTGGCGGAGCGTGTCGTGCTGTAGCGCTTCT
TCACGATCATGCTGATGTAGGCTTTCATGAGCTTGGCCACATCCACCACCTCACTGGTTTCAAAGAGCAG
CTCCCTCTCATCGACCACGATCTTATACGTATTCGCCAGGGGTGCCCCAAAAGAGAGGATGTGTTCATAC
TGGAAGACTTCCAGTGGTCTTCCCTCTCCACGCTTGTAGACGGAGACGGCGTCCGCGCTGACACCCAACC
AGAGTTCCTGAGGGAAGCCACCTTCCTTGCACTCCACATCAAACAGCGTCGAGCCATAGCCAGGCCACTC
CTTGATCAAGGCCATGTACTTGGCCATGGCCTGTTCCTGGTTCATTCCCTGAAATTTCCTCCACTTGTCA
ATGATACTGGCTCGAGCAGAGGAGACTTCTTCCTTAATCCACATGTCCAGCATCTGCTCCTCCTCGACCT
TCTGCCGGACCACGGATCCTGTCCGGAAGCTCCGCCTCAGGGTCCCCTCTAGGAAGCTCGTCCGCCTCTT
CTCCAGCCGTTCACAAGGGGTGAAGGTTTTGGTTGACTGGCTGATGCGGGCCTTGAGTCTCTGCAGGGAA
TAAACCTCTTCGAGAGGTGGGATGGCAGCGTGCAGAGTATAATCCCCCTGCAGATACTGGAGTCGCAGGG
CAGCAAGAACCTGGAGGTTTTCTTCCGGGGCTGGATGGTGGCCATGGATAACCGCTTCGTGGGCCTGTTC
AAACATAAATGCAAACTCCACACTGTCTTTTGGCACGTTGTCTGTGTCCAGGAAGCAGTAAAGTTT
